Addgene plasmid #54437: LI C-D YFP noATG
Depositing lab: Martin Parniske. Depositing organization: Ludwig-Maximilians-Universitaet Muenchen (LMU). Publication: A modular plasmid assembly kit for multigene expression, gene silencing and silencing rescue in plants. Binder A, Lambert J, Morbitzer R, Popp C, Ott T, Lahaye T, Parniske M. PLoS One. 2014 Feb 13;9(2):e88218. doi: 10.1371/journal.pone.0088218. eCollection 2014. PubMed 24551083.
Backbone
  Vector backbone: pUC57(Gent)
  Backbone manufacturer: Parniske lab
  Vector type: cloning vector
Growth in bacteria
  Bacterial resistance: Gentamicin, 10 μg/mL
  Growth temperature: 37°C
  Growth strain: DH5alpha
  Copy number: High Copy
Gene/Insert
  Gene/Insert name: YFP Venus without Start codon
  Species: Synthetic
  Cloning method: Unknown
  Sequencing primers: 5′ M13-F20; 3′ M13Rev
Terms and licenses: Academic/Nonprofit Terms; Industry Terms: Not Available to Industry
How to cite: LI C-D YFP noATG was a gift from Martin Parniske (Addgene plasmid # 54437 ; http://n2t.net/addgene:54437 ; RRID:Addgene_54437)
