[The description below was written by a language model from this plasmid's Addgene catalogue record and pLannotate feature annotations shown in this document.]
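Description:
LI C-D YFP noATG is a small (about 3.2 kb) bacterial cloning vector that carries a single building block from a modular plasmid assembly kit designed for multigene expression, gene silencing and silencing rescue in plants. It is built on pUC57(Gent), a pUC57 derivative in which selection is by gentamicin. The feature table shows the aacC1 gentamicin acetyltransferase gene preceded by a class 1 integron Pc promoter, together with a high-copy ColE1/pUC-type origin for propagation in E. coli. Short remnants of rop, the pBR322 bom region and lacI are also annotated, but these are fragments inherited from the backbone rather than functional elements.

The insert is a synthetic coding sequence for Venus, a rapidly maturing yellow fluorescent protein derived from Aequorea victoria GFP, supplied without its start codon. It sits in the pUC cloning region, between the lac promoter/operator and CAP site on one side and a residual lacZα fragment on the other, and can be sequenced from the flanking M13 primer sites. No plant promoter or terminator is annotated, so the plasmid is a part donor and not an expression construct in its own right. Lacking an ATG, the Venus sequence is suited to being placed downstream of another coding module as a C-terminal fluorescent tag, with translation starting in the upstream part. The "LI" and "C-D" in the name most likely denote a level I module and its position in the assembly order, although the record does not define these terms, does not annotate the flanking assembly sites, and lists the cloning method as unknown.
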