Features (pLannotate 1.2.2; 11 found; start..end, strand, type, name):
     15..50      +  CDS            rop (fragment): Rop protein, which maintains plasmids at low copy number; rop
    152..251     +  misc_feature   bom (fragment): basis of mobility region from pBR322
    257..414     -  CDS            lacZα (fragment): LacZα fragment of β-galactosidase; lacZ fragment
    456..1169    -  CDS            Venus: Venus is a basic (constitutively fluorescent) yellow fluorescent protein published in 2002, derived from Aequorea victoria. It is reported to be a rapidly-maturing weak dimer with moderate acid sensitivity.
   1291..1307    -  protein_bind   lac operator: The lac repressor binds to the lac operator to inhibit transcription in E. coli. This inhibition can be relieved by adding lactose or isopropyl-β-D-thiogalactopyranoside (IPTG). lac repressor encoded by lacI
   1315..1345    -  promoter       lac promoter: promoter for the E. coli lac operon
   1360..1381    -  protein_bind   CAP binding site: CAP binding activates transcription in the presence of cAMP. E. coli catabolite activator protein
   1394..1486    -  CDS            lacI (fragment): lac repressor; lacI; The lac repressor binds to the lac operator to inhibit transcription in E. coli. This inhibition can be relieved by adding lactose or isopropyl-β-D-thiogalactopyranoside (IPTG).
   1669..2257    -  rep_origin     ori: high-copy-number ColE1/pMB1/pBR322/pUC origin of replication
   2372..2400    +  promoter       Pc promoter: intI1 (promoter lies within the coding sequence); class 1 integron promoter
   2589..3119    +  CDS            aacC1: AACC1_PSEAI - Experimental evidence at protein level: Swiss-Prot protein existence level 1. Responsible for gentamicin resistance and has a limited substrate range. From Pseudomonas aeruginosa.
>Addgene plasmid #54437 | LI C-D YFP noATG | depositor full sequence | sequence record 84655 | Full Sequence
CGAGGCCCTTTTGTCTCGCGCGTTTCGGTGATGACGGTGAAAACCTCTGACACATGCAGCTCCCGGAGAA
GGTCACAGCTTGTCTGTAAGCGGATGCCGGGAGCAGACAAGCCCGTCAGGGCGCGTCAGCGGGTGTTGGC
GGGTGTCGGGGCTGGCTTAACTATGCGGCATCAGAGCAGATTGTACTGAGAGTGCACCATATGCGGTGTG
AAATACCGCACAGATGCGTAAGGAGAAAATACCGCATCAGGCGCCATTCGCCATTCAGGCTGCGCAACTG
TTGGGAAGGGCGATCGGTGCGGGCCTCTTCGCTATTACGCCAGCTGGCGAAAGGGGGATGTGCTGCAAGG
CGATTAAGTTGGGTAACGCCAGGGTTTTCCCAGTCACGACGTTGTAAAACGACGGCCAGTGAATTCGAGC
TCGGTACCTCGAGAAGACAACAGAGGTCTCACCTTCTTGTACAGCTCGTCCATGCCGAGAGTGATCCCGG
CGGCGGTCACGAACTCCAGCAGGACCATGTGATCGCGCTTCTCGTTGGGGTCTTTGCTCAGGGCGGACTG
GTAGCTCAGGTAGTGGTTGTCGGGCAGCAGCACGGGGCCGTCGCCGATGGGGGTGTTCTGCTGGTAGTGG
TCGGCGAGCTGCACGCCGCCGTCCTCGATGTTGTGGCGGATCTTGAAGTTGGCCTTGATGCCGTTCTTCT
GCTTGTCGGCGGTGATATAGACGTTGTGGCTGTTGTAGTTGTACTCCAGCTTGTGCCCCAGGATGTTGCC
GTCCTCCTTGAAGTCGATGCCCTTCAGCTCGATGCGGTTCACCAGGGTGTCGCCCTCGAACTTCACCTCG
GCGCGGGTCTTGTAGTTGCCGTCGTCCTTGAAGAAGATGGTGCGCTCCTGGACGTAGCCTTCGGGCATGG
CGGACTTGAAGAAGTCGTGCTGCTTCATGTGGTCGGGGTAGCGGGCGAAGCACTGCAGGCCGTAGCCCAG
GGTGGTCACGAGGGTGGGCCAGGGCACGGGCAGCTTGCCGGTGGTGCAGATCAGCTTCAGGGTCAGCTTG
CCGTAGGTGGCATCGCCCTCGCCCTCGCCGGACACGCTGAACTTGTGGCCGTTTACGTCGCCGTCCAGCT
CGACCAGGATGGGCACCACCCCGGTGAACAGCTCCTCGCCCTTGCTCACGGTGTGAGACCCGTAAAGTCT
TCATCGAATGCATCTAGATATCGGATCCCGGGCCCGTCGACTGCAGAGGCCTGCATGCAAGCTTGGCGTA
ATCATGGTCATAGCTGTTTCCTGTGTGAAATTGTTATCCGCTCACAATTCCACACAACATACGAGCCGGA
AGCATAAAGTGTAAAGCCTGGGGTGCCTAATGAGTGAGCTAACTCACATTAATTGCGTTGCGCTCACTGC
CCGCTTTCCAGTCGGGAAACCTGTCGTGCCAGCTGCATTAATGAATCGGCCAACGCGCGGGGAGAGGCGG
TTTGCGTATTGGGCGCTCTTCCGCTTCCTCGCTCACTGACTCGCTGCGCTCGGTCGTTCGGCTGCGGCGA
GCGGTATCAGCTCACTCAAAGGCGGTAATACGGTTATCCACAGAATCAGGGGATAACGCAGGAAAGAACA
TGTGAGCAAAAGGCCAGCAAAAGGCCAGGAACCGTAAAAAGGCCGCGTTGCTGGCGTTTTTCCATAGGCT
CCGCCCCCCTGACGAGCATCACAAAAATCGACGCTCAAGTCAGAGGTGGCGAAACCCGACAGGACTATAA
AGATACCAGGCGTTTCCCCCTGGAAGCTCCCTCGTGCGCTCTCCTGTTCCGACCCTGCCGCTTACCGGAT
ACCTGTCCGCCTTTCTCCCTTCGGGAAGCGTGGCGCTTTCTCATAGCTCACGCTGTAGGTATCTCAGTTC
GGTGTAGGTCGTTCGCTCCAAGCTGGGCTGTGTGCACGAACCCCCCGTTCAGCCCGACCGCTGCGCCTTA
TCCGGTAACTATCGTCTTGAGTCCAACCCGGTAAGACACGACTTATCGCCACTGGCAGCAGCCACTGGTA
ACAGGATTAGCAGAGCGAGGTATGTAGGCGGTGCTACAGAGTTCTTGAAGTGGTGGCCTAACTACGGCTA
CACTAGAAGAACAGTATTTGGTATCTGCGCTCTGCTGAAGCCAGTTACCTTCGGAAAAAGAGTTGGTAGC
TCTTGATCCGGCAAACAAACCACCGCTGGTAGCGGTGGTTTTTTTGTTTGCAAGCAGCAGATTACGCGCA
GAAAAAAAGGATCTCAAGAAGATCCTTTGATCTTTTCTACGGGGTCTGACGCTCAGTGGAACGAAAACTC
ACGTTAAGGGATTTTGGTCATGAGGCGCACACCGTGGAAACGGATGAAGGCACGAACCCAGTTGACATAA
GCCTGTTCGGTTCGTAAACTGTAATGCAAGTAGCGTATGCGCTCACGCAACTGGTCCAGAACCTTGACCG
AACGCAGCGGTGGTAACGGCGCAGTGGCGGTTTTCATGGCTTGTTATGACTGTTTTTTTGTACAGTCTAT
GCCTCGGGCATCCAAGCAGCAAGCGCGTTACGCCGTGGGTCGATGTTTGATGTTATGGAGCAGCAACGAT
GTTACGCAGCAGCAACGATGTTACGCAGCAGGGCAGTCGCCCTAAAACAAAGTTAGGTGGCTCAAGTATG
GGCATCATTCGCACATGTAGGCTCGGCCCTGACCAAGTCAAATCCATGCGGGCTGCTCTTGATCTTTTCG
GTCGTGAGTTCGGCGACGTAGCCACCTACTCCCAACATCAGCCGGACTCCGATTACCTCGGGAACTTGCT
CCGTAGTAAGACATTCATCGCGCTTGCTGCCTTCGACCAAGAAGCGGTTGTTGGCGCTCTCGCGGCTTAC
GTTCTGCCCAGGTTTGAGCAGCCGCGTAGTGAGATCTATATCTATGATCTCGCAGTCTCCGGCGAGCACC
GGAGGCAGGGCATTGCCACCGCGCTCATCAATCTCCTCAAGCATGAGGCCAACGCGCTTGGTGCTTATGT
GATCTACGTGCAAGCAGATTACGGTGACGATCCCGCAGTGGCTCTCTATACAAAGTTGGGCATACGGGAA
GAAGTGATGCACTTTGATATCGACCCAAGTACCGCCACCTAACAATTCGTTCAAGCCGAGATCGGCTTCC
CGGCCGCGGAGTTGTTCGGTAAATTGTCACAACGCCGCTCATGACATTAACCTATAAAAATAGGCGTATC
A
