>Addgene plasmid #54437 | LI C-D YFP noATG | addgene partial sequence | sequence record 87613 | M13pUC-Fwd 5'-CCCAGTCACGACGTTGTAAAACG-3'
CCTCGAGAAGACAACAGAGGTCTCACCTTCTTGTACAGCTCGTCCATGCCGAGAGTGATCCCGGCGGCGG
TCACGAACTCCAGCAGGACCATGTGATCGCGCTTCTCGTTGGGGTCTTTGCTCAGGGCGGACTGGTAGCT
CAGGTAGTGGTTGTCGGGCAGCAGCACGGGGCCGTCGCCGATGGGGGTGTTCTGCTGGTAGTGGTCGGCG
AGCTGCACGCCGCCGTCCTCGATGTTGTGGCGGATCTTGAAGTTGGCCTTGATGCCGTTCTTCTGCTTGT
CGGCGGTGATATAGACGTTGTGGCTGTTGTAGTTGTACTCCAGCTTGTGCCCCAGGATGTTGCCGTCCTC
CTTGAAGTCGATGCCCTTCAGCTCGATGCGGTTCACCAGGGTGTCGCCCTCGAACTTCACCTCGGCGCGG
GTCTTGTAGTTGCCGTCGTCCTTGAAGAAGATGGTGCGCTCCTGGACGTAGCCTTCGGGCATGGCGGACT
TGAAGAAGTCGTGCTGCTTCATGTGGTCGGGGTAGCGGGCGAAGCACTGCAGGCCGTAGCCCAGGGTGGT
CACGAGGGTGGGCCAGGGCACGGGCAGCTTGCCGGTGGTGCAGATCAGCTTCAGGGTCAGCTTGCCGTAG
GTGGCATCGCCCTCGCCCTCGCCGGACACGCTGAACTTGTGGCCGTTTACGTCGCCGTCCAGCTCGACCA
GGATGGGCACCACCCCGGTGAACAGCTCCTCGCCCTTGCTCACGGTGTGAGACCCGTAAAGTCTTCATCG
AATGCATCTAGATATCGGATCCCGGGCCCGTCGACTGCAGAGGCCTGCATGCAAGCTTGGCGTAATCATG
GTCATAGCTGTTTCCTGTGTGAAATTGTTATCCGCTCACAATTCCACACAACATACGAGCCGGAAGCATA
AAGTGTAAAGCCTGGGGTGCCTAATGAGTGAGCTAACTCACATTAATTGCGTTGCGCTCACTGCCCGCTT
TCCAGTC
