>Addgene plasmid #54437 | LI C-D YFP noATG | addgene partial sequence | sequence record 87614 | M13pUC-Rev 5'-AGCGGATAACAATTTCACACAGG-3'
CGCCAAGCTTGCATGCAGGCCTCTGCAGTCGACGGGCCCGGGATCCGATATCTAGATGCATTCGATGAAG
ACTTTACGGGTCTCACACCGTGAGCAAGGGCGAGGAGCTGTTCACCGGGGTGGTGCCCATCCTGGTCGAG
CTGGACGGCGACGTAAACGGCCACAAGTTCAGCGTGTCCGGCGAGGGCGAGGGCGATGCCACCTACGGCA
AGCTGACCCTGAAGCTGATCTGCACCACCGGCAAGCTGCCCGTGCCCTGGCCCACCCTCGTGACCACCCT
GGGCTACGGCCTGCAGTGCTTCGCCCGCTACCCCGACCACATGAAGCAGCACGACTTCTTCAAGTCCGCC
ATGCCCGAAGGCTACGTCCAGGAGCGCACCATCTTCTTCAAGGACGACGGCAACTACAAGACCCGCGCCG
AGGTGAAGTTCGAGGGCGACACCCTGGTGAACCGCATCGAGCTGAAGGGCATCGACTTCAAGGAGGACGG
CAACATCCTGGGGCACAAGCTGGAGTACAACTACAACAGCCACAACGTCTATATCACCGCCGACAAGCAG
AAGAACGGCATCAAGGCCAACTTCAAGATCCGCCACAACATCGAGGACGGCGGCGTGCAGCTCGCCGACC
ACTACCAGCAGAACACCCCCATCGGCGACGGCCCCGTGCTGCTGCCCGACAACCACTACCTGAGCTACCA
GTCCGCCCTGAGCAAAGACCCCAACGAGAAGCGCGATCACATGGTCCTGCTGGAGTTCGTGACCGCCGCC
GGGATCACTCTCGGCATGGACGAGCTGTACAAGAAGGTGAGACCTCTGTTGTCTTCTCGAGGTACCGAGC
TCGAATTCACTGGCCGTCGTTTTACAACGTCGTGACTGGGAAAACCCTGGCGTTACCCAACTTAATCGCC
TTGCAGCACATCCCCCTTTCGCCAGCTGGCGTAATAGCGAAGAGGCCCGCACCGATCGCCC
